>Addgene plasmid #135230 | pBR322_ZA-ampR-PSEAB-2A | addgene full sequence | sequence record 270428 | Addgene NGS Result
TTTAGCTTCCTTAGCTCCTGAAAATCTCGATAACTCAAAAAATACGCCCGGTAGTGATCTTATTTCATTA
TGGTGAAAGTTGGAACCTCTTACGTGCCGATCAACGTCTCATTTTCGCCAGATATCGACGTCAGGTGGCA
CTTTTCGGGGAAATGTGCGCGGAACCCCTATTTGTTTATTTTTCTAAATACATTCAAATATGTATCCGCT
CATGAGACAATAACCCTGATAAATGCTTCAATAATATTGACACAGGAGACCAAAATGATCCGTATTCAGC
CGGGAGTTATAGCAAATCCACATCAGTGGTTACAATTACGTCAGGCACTTTGGCCTGATTGTCCAGCCGA
TGAGCATCAAGCGGAAATCCGCCAAATGCTCGCAGAGCCACAGCGTTATGGATGTTGGTTGGCTCTTGCC
GCCGACTCACAAGCACTTGGCCTGGCGGAAGCTTCACTTCGGCATGATTATGTGAATGGCACAGACTCAT
CGCCTGTGGTTTTTTTGGAAGGGATTTATGTAGCGCCTGAACATCGTCGTCAAGGTATCGCACAGCGGTT
GATTGAACAAGTGTCACAATGGGGGCGACAGTTGGGATGTACACAGTTGGCTTCGGATACAGGGTTGGAT
AATCTGGCCAGCCAGGCCCTGCATCAAGCACTCGGTTTTGCTGAAACTGAACGTGTGGTGTATTTTAAGA
AAGCTCTCTAACTGTAGAGACCAAGTTTACTCATATATACTTTAGATTGATTTAAAACTTCATTTTTAAT
TTAAAAGGATCTAGGTGAAGATCCTTTTTGATAATCTCATGACCAAAATCCCTTAACGTGAGTTTTCGTT
CCACTGAGCGTCAGACCCCGTAGAAAAGATCAAAGGATCTTCTTGAGATCCTTTTTTTCTGCGCGTAATC
TGCTGCTTGCAAACAAAAAAACCACCGCTACCAGCGGTGGTTTGTTTGCCGGATCAAGAGCTACCAACTC
TTTTTCCGAAGGTAACTGGCTTCAGCAGAGCGCAGATACCAAATACTGTCCTTCTAGTGTAGCCGTAGTT
AGGCCACCACTTCAAGAACTCTGTAGCACCGCCTACATACCTCGCTCTGCTAATCCTGTTACCAGTGGCT
GCTGCCAGTGGCGATAAGTCGTGTCTTACCGGGTTGGACTCAAGACGATAGTTACCGGATAAGGCGCAGC
GGTCGGGCTGAACGGGGGGTTCGTGCACACAGCCCAGCTTGGAGCGAACGACCTACACCGAACTGAGATA
CCTACAGCGTGAGCTATGAGAAAGCGCCACGCTTCCCGAAGGGAGAAAGGCGGACAGGTATCCGGTAAGC
GGCAGGGTCGGAACAGGAGAGCGCACGAGGGAGCTTCCAGGGGGAAACGCCTGGTATCTTTATAGTCCTG
TCGGGTTTCGCCACCTCTGACTTGAGCGTCGATTTTTGTGATGCTCGTCAGGGGGGCGGAGCCTATGGAA
AAACGCCAGCAACGCGGCCTTTTTACGGTTCCTGGCCTTTTGCTGGCCTTTTGCTCACATGTTCTTTCCT
GCGTTATCCCCTGATTCTGTGGATAACCGTATTACCGCCTTTGAGTGAGCTGATACCGCTCGCCGCAGCC
GAACGACCGAGCGCAGCGAGTCAGTGAGCGAGGAAGCGGAAGAGCGCCTGATGCGGTATTTTCTCCTTAC
GCATCTGTGCGGTATTTCACACCGCATATGGTGCACTCTCAGTACAATCTGCTCTGATGCCGCATAGTTA
AGCCAGTATACACTCCGCTATCGCTACGTGACTGGGTCATGGCTGCGCCCCGACACCCGCCAACACCCGC
TGACGCGCCCTGACGGGCTTGTCTGCTCCCGGCATCCGCTTACAGACAAGCTGTGACCGTCTCCGGGAGC
TGCATGTGTCAGAGGTTTTCACCGTCATCACCGAAACGCGCGAGGCAGCTGCGGTAAAGCTCATCAGCGT
GGTCGTGAAGCGATTCACAGATGTCTGCCTGTTCATCCGCGTCCAGCTCGTTGAGTTTCTCCAGAAGCGT
TAATGTCTGGCTTCTGATAAAGCGGGCCATGTTAAGGGCGGTTTTTTCCTGTTTGGTCACTGATGCCTCC
GTGTAAGGGGGATTTCTGTTCATGGGGGTAATGATACCGATGAAACGAGAGAGGATGCTCACGATACGGG
TTACTGATGATGAACATGCCCGGTTACTGGAACGTTGTGAGGGTAAACAACTGGCGGTATGGATGCGGCG
GGACCAGAGAAAAATCACTCAGGGTCAATGCCAGCGCTTCGTTAATACAGATGTAGGTGTTCCACAGGGT
AGCCAGCAGCATCCTGCGATGCAGATCCGGAACATAATGGTGCAGGGCGCTGACTTCCGCGTTTCCAGAC
TTTACGAAACACGGAAACCGAAGACCATTCATGTTGTTGCTCAGGTCGCAGACGTTTTGCAGCAGCAGTC
GCTTCACGTTCGCTCGCGTATCGGTGATTCATTCTGCTAACCAGTAAGGCAACCCCGCCAGCCTAGCCGG
GTCCTCAACGACAGGAGCACGATCATGCGCACCCGTGGCCAGGACCCAACGCTGCCCGAGATGCGCCGCG
TGCGGCTGCTGGAGATGGCGGACGCGATGGATATGTTCTGCCAAGGGTTGGTTTGCGCATTCACAGTTCT
CCGCAAGAATTGATTGGCTCCAATTCTTGGAGTGGTGAATCCGTTAGCGAGGTGCCGCCGGCTTCCATTT
ACCAATGCTTAATCAGTGAGGCACCTATCTCAGCGATCTGTCTATTTCGTTCATCCATAGTTGCCTGACT
CCCCGTCGTGTAGATAACTACGATACGGGAGGGCTTACCATCTGGCCCCAGTGCTGCAATGATACCGCGT
GACCCACGCTCACCGGCACCAGATTTATCAGCAATAAACCAGCCAGCCGGAAGTGCCGAGCGCAGAAGTG
GTCCTGCAACTTTATCCGCCTCCATCCAGTCTATTAATTGTTGCCGGGAAGCTAGAGTAAGTAGTTCGCC
AGTTAATAGTTTGCGCAACGTTGTTGCCATTGCTGCTGGCATCGTGGTGTCACGCTCGTCGTTTGGTATG
GCTTCATTCAGCTCCGGTTCCCAACGATCAAGGCGAGTTACATGATCCCCCATGTTGTGCAAAAAAGCGG
TTAGCTCCTTCGGTCCTCCGATCGTTGTCAGAAGTAAGTTGGCCGCAGTGTTATCACTCATGGTTATGGC
AGCACTGCATAATTCTCTTACTGTCATGCCATCCGTAAGATGCTTTTCTGTGACTGGTGAGTACTCAACC
AAGTCATTCTGAGAATAGTGTATGCGGCGACCGAGTTGCTCTTGCCCGGCGTCAACACGGGATAATACCG
CGCCACATAGCAGAACTTTGAAAGTGCTCATCATTGGAAAACGTTCTTCGGGGCGAAAACTCTCAAGGAT
CTTACCGCTGTTGAGATCCAGTTCGATGTAACCCACTCGGGCACCCAACTGATCTTCAGCATCTTTTACT
TTCACCAGCGTTTCTGGGTGAGCAAAAACAGGAAGGCAAAATGCCGCAAAAAAGGGAATAAGGGCGACAC
GGAAATGTTGAATACTCAT
Features (pLannotate 1.2.2; 8 found; start..end, strand, type, name):
      1..103     -  promoter       cat promoter: promoter of the E. coli cat gene encoding chloramphenicol acetyltransferase
    158..250     +  promoter       AmpR promoter (fragment): bla
    274..702     +  CDS            AAC6_ACIHA: Experimental evidence at protein level: Swiss-Prot protein existence level 1. Catalyzes the transfer of an acetyl group from acetyl-CoA to the 6'-amino group of aminoglycoside molecules conferring resistance to antibiotics containing the purpurosamine ring including amikacin, kanamycin, tobramycin and netilmicin. From Acinetobacter haemolyticus.
    883..1471    +  rep_origin     ori: high-copy-number ColE1/pMB1/pBR322/pUC origin of replication
   1657..1797    -  misc_feature   bom: basis of mobility region from pBR322
   1899..2090    -  CDS            rop: Rop protein, which maintains plasmids at low copy number; rop
   2107..2487    +  CDS            YPB1_ECOLX: Protein predicted: Swiss-Prot protein existence level 4. From Escherichia coli.
   2732..3589    -  CDS            bla: BLAT_ECOLX - Experimental evidence at protein level: Swiss-Prot protein existence level 1. TEM-type are the most prevalent beta-lactamases in enterobacteria; they hydrolyze the beta-lactam bond in susceptible beta-lactam antibiotics, thus conferring resistance to penicillins and cephalosporins. TEM-3 and TEM-4 are capable of hydrolyzing cefotaxime and ceftazidime. TEM-5 is capable of hydrolyzing ceftazidime. TEM-6 is capable of hydrolyzing ceftazidime and aztreonam. TEM-8/CAZ-2, TEM- 16/CAZ-7 and TEM-24/CAZ-6 are markedly active against ceftazidime. IRT- 4 shows resistance to beta-lactamase in
