[The description below was written by a language model from this plasmid's Addgene catalogue record and pLannotate feature annotations shown in this document.]
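Description:
pBR322_ZA-ampR-PSEAB-2A is a 3,589 bp bacterial expression plasmid built on the pBR322 backbone. It carries an aminoglycoside 6'-N-acetyltransferase gene (aac6) from Pseudomonas sp. ABAC61 and was made for experimental evolution of this enzyme. It replicates from the ColE1/pMB1-type origin. The pBR322 rop gene and bom (basis of mobility) region are both retained, and Rop limits plasmid number, consistent with the catalogue's low-copy designation. Selection is by ampicillin through a TEM-type beta-lactamase (bla) coding sequence. The bla gene lies on the reverse strand at the end of the circular map, directly adjacent to an annotated cat promoter in the same orientation, which suggests that this promoter drives the marker. The record does not say so explicitly. A predicted E. coli open reading frame of unknown function, carried over from the backbone, is also annotated.

The payload is a 447 bp insert cloned between BsaI sites. The annotation software detected it as a 429 bp coding sequence by similarity to the Acinetobacter haemolyticus AAC(6') protein, so that label reflects homology rather than the source organism given in the catalogue. Enzymes of this family transfer an acetyl group from acetyl-CoA to the 6'-amino group of aminoglycosides, conferring resistance to drugs such as kanamycin, amikacin, tobramycin and netilmicin. The catalogue names the promoter as pZA, while the feature table annotates only a fragment of the AmpR (bla) promoter immediately upstream of the gene. The two may describe the same region, but this cannot be confirmed from the record.

Because the insert's activity gives a directly selectable phenotype that is independent of the ampicillin marker, the plasmid suits rounds of mutagenesis and aminoglycoside selection. The functional sequence variants produced in this way were used in the associated study, which inferred protein structure from experimental evolution.
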