Addgene plasmid #135230: pBR322_ZA-ampR-PSEAB-2A
Purpose: AAC6 experimental evolution
Depositing lab: Chris Sander. Depositing organization: Dana-Farber Cancer Institute. Publication: Protein Structure from Experimental Evolution. Stiffler MA, Poelwijk FJ, Brock KP, Stein RR, Riesselman A, Teyra J, Sidhu SS, Marks DS, Gauthier NP, Sander C. Cell Syst. 2020 Jan 22;10(1):15-24.e5. doi: 10.1016/j.cels.2019.11.008. Epub 2019 Dec 11. PubMed 31838147.
Backbone
  Vector backbone: pBR322
  Vector type: Bacterial Expression
Growth in bacteria
  Bacterial resistance: Ampicillin, 100 μg/mL
  Growth temperature: 37°C
  Growth strain: NEB Stable
  Copy number: Low Copy
Gene/Insert
  Gene/Insert name: aac6 Pseudomonas sp. ABAC61
  Species: Pseudomonas sp. ABAC61
  Insert size (bp): 447
  Promoter: pZA
  Cloning method: Restriction Enzyme; 5′ cloning site BsaI (unknown if destroyed); 3′ cloning site BsaI (unknown if destroyed)
  Sequencing primers: 5′ atgcttCAATAATATTGACA; 3′ atatgagtAAACTTGGTCTC
Terms and licenses: Academic/Nonprofit Terms; Industry Terms: Not Available to Industry
How to cite: pBR322_ZA-ampR-PSEAB-2A was a gift from Chris Sander (Addgene plasmid # 135230 ; http://n2t.net/addgene:135230 ; RRID:Addgene_135230)
